>Addgene plasmid #224242 | pET11a_PTK2b_Kinase | addgene full sequence | sequence record 458378 | Addgene NGS Result
CGATGAAACGAGAGAGGATGCTCACGATACGGGTTACTGATGATGAACATGCCCGGTTACTGGAACGTTG
TGAGGGTAAACAACTGGCGGTATGGATGCGGCGGGACCAGAGAAAAATCACTCAGGGTCAATGCCAGCGC
TTCGTTAATACAGATGTAGGTGTTCCACAGGGTAGCCAGCAGCATCCTGCGATGCAGATCCGGAACATAA
TGGTGCAGGGCGCTGACTTCCGCGTTTCCAGACTTTACGAAACACGGAAACCGAAGACCATTCATGTTGT
TGCTCAGGTCGCAGACGTTTTGCAGCAGCAGTCGCTTCACGTTCGCTCGCGTATCGGTGATTCATTCTGC
TAACCAGTAAGGCAACCCCGCCAGCCTAGCCGGGTCCTCAACGACAGGAGCACGATCATGCGCACCCGTG
GCCAGGACCCAACGCTGCCCGAGATGCGCCGCGTGCGGCTGCTGGAGATGGCGGACGCGATGGATATGTT
CTGCCAAGGGTTGGTTTGCGCATTCACAGTTCTCCGCAAGAATTGATTGGCTCCAATTCTTGGAGTGGTG
AATCCGTTAGCGAGGTGCCGCCGGCTTCCATTCAGGTCGAGGTGGCCCGGCTCCATGCACCGCGACGCAA
CGCGGGGAGGCAGACAAGGTATAGGGCGGCGCCTACAATCCATGCCAACCCGTTCCATGTGCTCGCCGAG
GCGGCATAAATCGCCGTGACGATCAGCGGTCCAGTGATCGAAGTTAGGCTGGTAAGAGCCGCGAGCGATC
CTTGAAGCTGTCCCTGATGGTCGTCATCTACCTGCCTGGACAGCATGGCCTGCAACGCGGGCATCCCGAT
GCCGCCGGAAGCGAGAAGAATCATAATGGGGAAGGCCATCCAGCCTCGCGTCGCGAACGCCAGCAAGACG
TAGCCCAGCGCGTCGGCCGCCATGCCGGCGATAATGGCCTGCTTCTCGCCGAAACGTTTGGTGGCGGGAC
CAGTGACGAAGGCTTGAGCGAGGGCGTGCAAGATTCCGAATACCGCAAGCGACAGGCCGATCATCGTCGC
GCTCCAGCGAAAGCGGTCCTCGCCGAAAATGACCCAGAGCGCTGCCGGCACCTGTCCTACGAGTTGCATG
ATAAAGAAGACAGTCATAAGTGCGGCGACGATAGTCATGCCCCGCGCCCACCGGAAGGAGCTGACTGGGT
TGAAGGCTCTCAAGGGCATCGGTCGAGATCCCGGTGCCTAATGAGTGAGCTAACTTACATTAATTGCGTT
GCGCTCACTGCCCGCTTTCCAGTCGGGAAACCTGTCGTGCCAGCTGCATTAATGAATCGGCCAACGCGCG
GGGAGAGGCGGTTTGCGTATTGGGCGCCAGGGTGGTTTTTCTTTTCACCAGTGAGACGGGCAACAGCTGA
TTGCCCTTCACCGCCTGGCCCTGAGAGAGTTGCAGCAAGCGGTCCACGCTGGTTTGCCCCAGCAGGCGAA
AATCCTGTTTGATGGTGGTTAACGGCGGGATATAACATGAGCTGTCTTCGGTATCGTCGTATCCCACTAC
CGAGATATCCGCACCAACGCGCAGCCCGGACTCGGTAATGGCGCGCATTGCGCCCAGCGCCATCTGATCG
TTGGCAACCAGCATCGCAGTGGGAACGATGCCCTCATTCAGCATTTGCATGGTTTGTTGAAAACCGGACA
TGGCACTCCAGTCGCCTTCCCGTTCCGCTATCGGCTGAATTTGATTGCGAGTGAGATATTTATGCCAGCC
AGCCAGACGCAGACGCGCCGAGACAGAACTTAATGGGCCCGCTAACAGCGCGATTTGCTGGTGACCCAAT
GCGACCAGATGCTCCACGCCCAGTCGCGTACCGTCTTCATGGGAGAAAATAATACTGTTGATGGGTGTCT
GGTCAGAGACATCAAGAAATAACGCCGGAACATTAGTGCAGGCAGCTTCCACAGCAATGGCATCCTGGTC
ATCCAGCGGATAGTTAATGATCAGCCCACTGACGCGTTGCGCGAGAAGATTGTGCACCGCCGCTTTACAG
GCTTCGACGCCGCTTCGTTCTACCATCGACACCACCACGCTGGCACCCAGTTGATCGGCGCGAGATTTAA
TCGCCGCGACAATTTGCGACGGCGCGTGCAGGGCCAGACTGGAGGTGGCAACGCCAATCAGCAACGACTG
TTTGCCCGCCAGTTGTTGTGCCACGCGGTTGGGAATGTAATTCAGCTCCGCCATCGCCGCTTCCACTTTT
TCCCGCGTTTTCGCAGAAACGTGGCTGGCCTGGTTCACCACGCGGGAAACGGTCTGATAAGAGACACCGG
CATACTCTGCGACATCGTATAACGTTACTGGTTTCACATTCACCACCCTGAATTGACTCTCTTCCGGGCG
CTATCATGCCATACCGCGAAAGGTTTTGCGCCATTCGATGGTGTCCGGGATCTCGACGCTCTCCCTTATG
CGACTCCTGCATTAGGAAGCAGCCCAGTAGTAGGTTGAGGCCGTTGAGCACCGCCGCCGCAAGGAATGGT
GCATGCAAGGAGATGGCGCCCAACAGTCCCCCGGCCACGGGGCCTGCCACCATACCCACGCCGAAACAAG
CGCTCATGAGCCCGAAGTGGCGAGCCCGATCTTCCCCATCGGTGATGTCGGCGATATAGGCGCCAGCAAC
CGCACCTGTGGCGCCGGTGATGCCGGCCACGATGCGTCCGGCGTAGAGGATCGAGATCTCGATCCCGCGA
AATTAATACGACTCACTATAGGGGAATTGTGAGCGGATAACAATTCCCCTCTAGAAATAATTTTGTTTAA
CTTTAAGAAGGAGATATACATATGCACCACCACCACCACCATGAAAACCTGTACTTCCAGGGTAGCATGG
GCGGCCCGCAGTACGGTATCGCGCGTGAGGACGTTGTTCTGAACCGTATCCTGGGTGAAGGCTTCTTCGG
TGAAGTTTACGAAGGCGTTTACACCAACCACAAAGGTGAAAAAATCAACGTTGCTGTTAAAACCTGCAAA
AAAGACTGCACCCTGGACAACAAAGAAAAATTCATGTCTGAAGCTGTTATCATGAAAAACCTGGATCACC
CGCACATCGTTAAACTGATCGGTATCATCGAAGAAGAACCGACTTGGATCATCATGGAACTGTACCCGTA
CGGTGAACTGGGCCACTACCTGGAACGTAACAAAAACTCTCTGAAAGTTCTGACCCTGGTTCTGTACTCT
CTGCAGATCTGCAAAGCGATGGCGTACCTGGAATCTATCAACTGCGTTCACCGTGACATCGCTGTTCGTA
ACATCCTGGTTGCGTCCCCGGAATGCGTTAAACTGGGTGACTTCGGCCTGTCTCGTTACATCGAAGATGA
AGATTACTACAAAGCTTCCGTTACCCGTCTGCCGATCAAATGGATGAGCCCGGAATCTATTAACTTCCGC
CGTTTCACCACCGCGTCTGACGTTTGGATGTTCGCGGTTTGCATGTGGGAAATCCTGTCTTTCGGTAAAC
AGCCGTTCTTCTGGCTGGAAAACAAAGATGTGATCGGCGTTCTGGAAAAAGGTGACCGTCTGCCGAAACC
GGATCTGTGCCCGCCGGTTCTGTACACCCTGATGACCCGTTGCTGGGACTACGATCCGTCTGACCGTCCG
CGTTTCACCGAACTGGTTTGCTCTCTGTCTGACGTTTACCAGATGGAAAAAGACATCGCGATGGAAGGAT
CCGGCTGCTAACAAAGCCCGAAAGGAAGCTGAGTTGGCTGCTGCCACCGCTGAGCAATAACTAGCATAAC
CCCTTGGGGCCTCTAAACGGGTCTTGAGGGGTTTTTTGCTGAAAGGAGGAACTATATCCGGATATCCCGC
AAGAGGCCCGGCAGTACCGGCATAACCAAGCCTATGCCTACAGCATCCAGGGTGACGGTGCCGAGGATGA
CGATGAGCGCATTGTTAGATTTCATACACGGTGCCTGACTGCGTTAGCAATTTAACTGTGATAAACTACC
GCATTAAAGCTTATCGATGATAAGCTGTCAAACATGAGAATTCTTGAAGACGAAAGGGCCTCGTGATACG
CCTATTTTTATAGGTTAATGTCATGATAATAATGGTTTCTTAGACGTCAGGTGGCACTTTTCGGGGAAAT
GTGCGCGGAACCCCTATTTGTTTATTTTTCTAAATACATTCAAATATGTATCCGCTCATGAGACAATAAC
CCTGATAAATGCTTCAATAATATTGAAAAAGGAAGAGTATGAGTATTCAACATTTCCGTGTCGCCCTTAT
TCCCTTTTTTGCGGCATTTTGCCTTCCTGTTTTTGCTCACCCAGAAACGCTGGTGAAAGTAAAAGATGCT
GAAGATCAGTTGGGTGCACGAGTGGGTTACATCGAACTGGATCTCAACAGCGGTAAGATCCTTGAGAGTT
TTCGCCCCGAAGAACGTTTTCCAATGATGAGCACTTTTAAAGTTCTGCTATGTGGCGCGGTATTATCCCG
TGTTGACGCCGGGCAAGAGCAACTCGGTCGCCGCATACACTATTCTCAGAATGACTTGGTTGAGTACTCA
CCAGTCACAGAAAAGCATCTTACGGATGGCATGACAGTAAGAGAATTATGCAGTGCTGCCATAACCATGA
GTGATAACACTGCGGCCAACTTACTTCTGACAACGATCGGAGGACCGAAGGAGCTAACCGCTTTTTTGCA
CAACATGGGGGATCATGTAACTCGCCTTGATCGTTGGGAACCGGAGCTGAATGAAGCCATACCAAACGAC
GAGCGTGACACCACGATGCCTGCAGCAATGGCAACAACGTTGCGCAAACTATTAACTGGCGAACTACTTA
CTCTAGCTTCCCGGCAACAATTAATAGACTGGATGGAGGCGGATAAAGTTGCAGGACCACTTCTGCGCTC
GGCCCTTCCGGCTGGCTGGTTTATTGCTGATAAATCTGGAGCCGGTGAGCGTGGGTCTCGCGGTATCATT
GCAGCACTGGGGCCAGATGGTAAGCCCTCCCGTATCGTAGTTATCTACACGACGGGGAGTCAGGCAACTA
TGGATGAACGAAATAGACAGATCGCTGAGATAGGTGCCTCACTGATTAAGCATTGGTAACTGTCAGACCA
AGTTTACTCATATATACTTTAGATTGATTTAAAACTTCATTTTTAATTTAAAAGGATCTAGGTGAAGATC
CTTTTTGATAATCTCATGACCAAAATCCCTTAACGTGAGTTTTCGTTCCACTGAGCGTCAGACCCCGTAG
AAAAGATCAAAGGATCTTCTTGAGATCCTTTTTTTCTGCGCGTAATCTGCTGCTTGCAAACAAAAAAACC
ACCGCTACCAGCGGTGGTTTGTTTGCCGGATCAAGAGCTACCAACTCTTTTTCCGAAGGTAACTGGCTTC
AGCAGAGCGCAGATACCAAATACTGTCCTTCTAGTGTAGCCGTAGTTAGGCCACCACTTCAAGAACTCTG
TAGCACCGCCTACATACCTCGCTCTGCTAATCCTGTTACCAGTGGCTGCTGCCAGTGGCGATAAGTCGTG
TCTTACCGGGTTGGACTCAAGACGATAGTTACCGGATAAGGCGCAGCGGTCGGGCTGAACGGGGGGTTCG
TGCACACAGCCCAGCTTGGAGCGAACGACCTACACCGAACTGAGATACCTACAGCGTGAGCTATGAGAAA
GCGCCACGCTTCCCGAAGGGAGAAAGGCGGACAGGTATCCGGTAAGCGGCAGGGTCGGAACAGGAGAGCG
CACGAGGGAGCTTCCAGGGGGAAACGCCTGGTATCTTTATAGTCCTGTCGGGTTTCGCCACCTCTGACTT
GAGCGTCGATTTTTGTGATGCTCGTCAGGGGGGCGGAGCCTATGGAAAAACGCCAGCAACGCGGCCTTTT
TACGGTTCCTGGCCTTTTGCTGGCCTTTTGCTCACATGTTCTTTCCTGCGTTATCCCCTGATTCTGTGGA
TAACCGTATTACCGCCTTTGAGTGAGCTGATACCGCTCGCCGCAGCCGAACGACCGAGCGCAGCGAGTCA
GTGAGCGAGGAAGCGGAAGAGCGCCTGATGCGGTATTTTCTCCTTACGCATCTGTGCGGTATTTCACACC
GCATATATGGTGCACTCTCAGTACAATCTGCTCTGATGCCGCATAGTTAAGCCAGTATACACTCCGCTAT
CGCTACGTGACTGGGTCATGGCTGCGCCCCGACACCCGCCAACACCCGCTGACGCGCCCTGACGGGCTTG
TCTGCTCCCGGCATCCGCTTACAGACAAGCTGTGACCGTCTCCGGGAGCTGCATGTGTCAGAGGTTTTCA
CCGTCATCACCGAAACGCGCGAGGCAGCTGCGGTAAAGCTCATCAGCGTGGTCGTGAAGCGATTCACAGA
TGTCTGCCTGTTCATCCGCGTCCAGCTCGTTGAGTTTCTCCAGAAGCGTTAATGTCTGGCTTCTGATAAA
GCGGGCCATGTTAAGGGCGGTTTTTTCCTGTTTGGTCACTGATGCCTCCGTGTAAGGGGGATTTCTGTTC
ATGGGGGTAATGATAC
Features (pLannotate 1.2.2; 21 found; start..end, strand, type, name):
    592..1216    -  CDS            TcR (fragment): tetracycline efflux protein; tet; confers resistance to tetracycline
   1231..1252    -  protein_bind   CAP binding site: CAP binding activates transcription in the presence of cAMP. E. coli catabolite activator protein
   1265..2347    -  CDS            lacI: lac repressor; lacI; The lac repressor binds to the lac operator to inhibit transcription in E. coli. This inhibition can be relieved by adding lactose or isopropyl-β-D-thiogalactopyranoside (IPTG).
   2348..2425    -  promoter       lacI promoter: lacI
   2433..2712    -  CDS            TcR (fragment): tetracycline efflux protein; tet; confers resistance to tetracycline
   2734..2752    +  promoter       T7 promoter: promoter for bacteriophage T7 RNA polymerase
   2753..2777    +  protein_bind   lac operator: The lac repressor binds to the lac operator to inhibit transcription in E. coli. This inhibition can be relieved by adding lactose or isopropyl-β-D-thiogalactopyranoside (IPTG). lac repressor encoded by lacI
   2792..2814    +  RBS            RBS: efficient ribosome binding site from bacteriophage T7 gene 10 (Olins and Rangwala, 1989)
   2825..2841    +  CDS            9xHis (fragment): 9xHis affinity tag
   2843..2861    +  CDS            TEV site (fragment): tobacco etch virus (TEV) protease recognition and cleavage site
   2870..3706    +  CDS            PTK2B (fragment): FAK2_HUMAN - Also known as FAK2, PYK2, RAFTK. Experimental evidence at protein level: Swiss-Prot protein existence level 1. Non-receptor protein-tyrosine kinase that regulates reorganization of the actin cytoskeleton, cell polarization, cell migration, adhesion, spreading and bone remodeling. Plays a role in the regulation of the humoral immune response, and is required for normal levels of marginal B-cells in the spleen and normal migration of splenic B-cells. Required for normal macrophage polarization and migration towards sites of inflammation. Regulates cytoskeleton rearrangement and cell
   3714..3763    +  CDS            SET1 (fragment): solubility-enhancement tag derived from T7 phage gene 10B
   3771..3818    +  terminator     T7 terminator: transcription terminator for bacteriophage T7 RNA polymerase
   3841..3945    -  CDS            TcR (fragment): tetracycline efflux protein; tet; confers resistance to tetracycline
   3993..4021    -  promoter       tet promoter: E. coli promoter for tetracycline efflux protein gene
   4134..4238    +  promoter       AmpR promoter: bla
   4239..5099    +  CDS            AmpR: β-lactamase; bla; confers resistance to ampicillin, carbenicillin, and related antibiotics
   5270..5858    +  rep_origin     ori: high-copy-number ColE1/pMB1/pBR322/pUC origin of replication
   6044..6186    -  misc_feature   bom: basis of mobility region from pBR322
   6288..6479    -  CDS            rop: Rop protein, which maintains plasmids at low copy number; rop
   6496..350     +  CDS            YPB1_ECOLX (across the origin): Protein predicted: Swiss-Prot protein existence level 4. From Escherichia coli.
