[The description below was written by a language model from this plasmid's Addgene catalogue record and pLannotate feature annotations shown in this document.]
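Description:
pET11a_PTK2b_Kinase is a bacterial expression plasmid built on the pET11a backbone for producing the kinase domain of human PTK2B (also known as PYK2, FAK2, RAFTK or CADTK), a non-receptor protein tyrosine kinase, in E. coli. The sequenced plasmid is about 6.5 kb. It replicates from a ColE1/pBR322-type origin and is selected with ampicillin through the β-lactamase gene. The catalogue lists it as high copy, although the feature table also shows the pBR322 bom region and the rop gene, which normally moderates copy number. Several disrupted tetracycline-resistance fragments and the tet promoter are remnants of the pBR322 ancestry and are not functional markers.

The roughly 900 bp insert sits downstream of a T7 promoter followed immediately by a lac operator and the phage T7 gene 10 ribosome binding site, and it ends at the T7 terminator. The plasmid carries lacI under its own promoter, so the lac repressor holds transcription off until IPTG or lactose is added. Expression also requires a host that supplies T7 RNA polymerase, while the cloning strain listed serves only for propagation. The open reading frame begins with an N-terminal polyhistidine tag (recorded as 6xHis) and a TEV protease recognition site, followed by the PTK2B kinase domain. This allows metal-affinity purification and subsequent removal of the tag. A short match to a T7 gene 10-derived sequence lies between the insert and the terminator. It is probably residual vector sequence, though the record does not say whether it is translated. The stated purpose is recombinant expression of the kinase domain, and the record specifies no further downstream application.
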