Addgene plasmid #224242: pET11a_PTK2b_Kinase
Purpose: Expression of human PTK2b Kinase domain in E. coli
Depositing lab: Andrew Mesecar. Depositing organization: Purdue University.
Backbone
  Vector backbone: pET11a
  Backbone manufacturer: Genscript
  Backbone size w/o insert (bp): 5644
  Vector type: Bacterial Expression
Growth in bacteria
  Bacterial resistance: Ampicillin, 100 μg/mL
  Growth temperature: 37°C
  Growth strain: DH5alpha
  Copy number: High Copy
Gene/Insert
  Gene/Insert name: ptk2b_kinase (alt name: CADTK, CAKB, FADK2, FAK2, PKB, PTK, PYK2, RAFTK)
  Species: H. sapiens (human)
  Insert size (bp): 900
  Entrez Gene: PTK2B (a.k.a. CADTK, CAKB, FADK2, FAK2, PKB, PTK, PYK2, RAFTK)
  Promoter: T7 promotor
  Tag / fusion protein: 6xHis-TEV (N terminal on insert)
  Cloning method: Unknown
  Sequencing primers: 5′ T7, M13_fw; 3′ M13_ter
Resource information
  A portion of this plasmid was derived from a plasmid made by: Genscript
Terms and licenses: Academic/Nonprofit Terms; Industry Terms: Not Available to Industry
How to cite: pET11a_PTK2b_Kinase was a gift from Andrew Mesecar (Addgene plasmid # 224242 ; http://n2t.net/addgene:224242 ; RRID:Addgene_224242)
